>Addgene plasmid #62929 | pJEP214-Lenti-0.5Synapsin P-GFP- WPRE-pA | addgene full sequence | sequence record 356739 | Addgene NGS Result
AATGTAGTCTTATGCAATACTCTTGTAGTCTTGCAACATGGTAACGATGAGTTAGCAACATGCCTTACAA
GGAGAGAAAAAGCACCGTGCATGCCGATTGGTGGAAGTAAGGTGGTACGATCGTGCCTTATTAGGAAGGC
AACAGACGGGTCTGACATGGATTGGACGAACCACTGAATTGCCGCATTGCAGAGATATTGTATTTAAGTG
CCTAGCTCGATACATAAACGGGTCTCTCTGGTTAGACCAGATCTGAGCCTGGGAGCTCTCTGGCTAACTA
GGGAACCCACTGCTTAAGCCTCAATAAAGCTTGCCTTGAGTGCTTCAAGTAGTGTGTGCCCGTCTGTTGT
GTGACTCTGGTAACTAGAGATCCCTCAGACCCTTTTAGTCAGTGTGGAAAATCTCTAGCAGTGGCGCCCG
AACAGGGACTTGAAAGCGAAAGGGAAACCAGAGGAGCTCTCTCGACGCAGGACTCGGCTTGCTGAAGCGC
GCACGGCAAGAGGCGAGGGGCGGCGACTGGTGAGTACGCCAAAAATTTTGACTAGCGGAGGCTAGAAGGA
GAGAGATGGGTGCGAGAGCGTCAGTATTAAGCGGGGGAGAATTAGATCGCGATGGGAAAAAATTCGGTTA
AGGCCAGGGGGAAAGAAAAAATATAAATTAAAACATATAGTATGGGCAAGCAGGGAGCTAGAACGATTCG
CAGTTAATCCTGGCCTGTTAGAAACATCAGAAGGCTGTAGACAAATACTGGGACAGCTACAACCATCCCT
TCAGACAGGATCAGAAGAACTTAGATCATTATATAATACAGTAGCAACCCTCTATTGTGTGCATCAAAGG
ATAGAGATAAAAGACACCAAGGAAGCTTTAGACAAGATAGAGGAAGAGCAAAACAAAAGTAAGACCACCG
CACAGCAAGCGGCCGCTGATCTTCAGACCTGGAGGAGGAGATATGAGGGACAATTGGAGAAGTGAATTAT
ATAAATATAAAGTAGTAAAAATTGAACCATTAGGAGTAGCACCCACCAAGGCAAAGAGAAGAGTGGTGCA
GAGAGAAAAAAGAGCAGTGGGAATAGGAGCTTTGTTCCTTGGGTTCTTGGGAGCAGCAGGAAGCACTATG
GGCGCAGCGTCAATGACGCTGACGGTACAGGCCAGACAATTATTGTCTGGTATAGTGCAGCAGCAGAACA
ATTTGCTGAGGGCTATTGAGGCGCAACAGCATCTGTTGCAACTCACAGTCTGGGGCATCAAGCAGCTCCA
GGCAAGAATCCTGGCTGTGGAAAGATACCTAAAGGATCAACAGCTCCTGGGGATTTGGGGTTGCTCTGGA
AAACTCATTTGCACCACTGCTGTGCCTTGGAATGCTAGTTGGAGTAATAAATCTCTGGAACAGATTTGGA
ATCACACGACCTGGATGGAGTGGGACAGAGAAATTAACAATTACACAAGCTTAATACACTCCTTAATTGA
AGAATCGCAAAACCAGCAAGAAAAGAATGAACAAGAATTATTGGAATTAGATAAATGGGCAAGTTTGTGG
AATTGGTTTAACATAACAAATTGGCTGTGGTATATAAAATTATTCATAATGATAGTAGGAGGCTTGGTAG
GTTTAAGAATAGTTTTTGCTGTACTTTCTATAGTGAATAGAGTTAGGCAGGGATATTCACCATTATCGTT
TCAGACCCACCTCCCAACCCCGAGGGGACCCGACAGGCCCGAAGGAATAGAAGAAGAAGGTGGAGAGAGA
GACAGAGACAGATCCATTCGATTAGTGAACGGATCTCGACGGTATCGGTTAACTTTTAAAAGAAAAGGGG
GGATTGGGGGGTACAGTGCAGGGGAAAGAATAGTAGACATAATAGCAACAGACATACAAACTAAAGAATT
ACAAAAACAAATTACAAAAATTCAAAATTTTATCGATACAAGTATCTGGGAAGGGTAACAATGCAAGTTA
GCCTGAGGATTTAGGAGGAGGCTGAAAAACAGAGTAGGAGCCTTACTACGGGTCCAGACCCTACGGACAA
GAACCCCCACTCCCACTCCCCAAATTGCGCATTCCCTCCCCCATCAGAGGGGGAGGGGAAGAGGATGCAG
CGCGGCGCGGCGCGTGCGCACTGTCGGATTTAGTACCGCGGACAGAGCCTTCGCCCCCGCTGCCGGCGCG
CGCCACCACCTCCCCAGCACCAAAGGCGGGCTGACGTCACTCTCCAGCCCTCCCCAAACTCCCCTACCTC
ACCGCCTTGGTCGCGTCCGTGCAGCGGTGAGTCCAGTCGGGCCGCACCACAAGAGGTGCAAGATAGGGGG
GTGCAGGCGCGACCATACGCTCTGCGGCGGCAGAGCCTCAGCGCTGCCTCAGTCTGCAGCGGGCAGCAGA
GGAGTCGCGTCGTGCCAGAGAGCGCCGCCGTGCTCCTGAGCCCCTTGCGCTCCGCCCCCGCGGCCCACCG
ACCCACTGCCCCTTGGATCCACTAGTCCAGTGTGGTGGAATTCTGCAGATATCAACAAGTTTGTACAAAA
AAGCAGGCTACGCCACCATGGTGAGCAAGGGCGAGGAGCTGTTCACCGGGGTGGTGCCCATCCTGGTCGA
GCTGGACGGCGACGTAAACGGCCACAAGTTCAGCGTGTCCGGCGAGGGCGAGGGCGATGCCACCTACGGC
AAGCTGACCCTGAAGTTCATCTGCACCACCGGCAAGCTGCCCGTGCCCTGGCCCACCCTCGTGACCACCC
TGACCTACGGCGTGCAGTGCTTCAGCCGCTACCCCGACCACATGAAGCAGCACGACTTCTTCAAGTCCGC
CATGCCCGAAGGCTACGTCCAGGAGCGCACCATCTTCTTCAAGGACGACGGCAACTACAAGACCCGCGCC
GAGGTGAAGTTCGAGGGCGACACCCTGGTGAACCGCATCGAGCTGAAGGGCATCGACTTCAAGGAGGACG
GCAACATCCTGGGGCACAAGCTGGAGTACAACTACAACAGCCACAACGTCTATATCATGGCCGACAAGCA
GAAGAACGGCATCAAGGTGAACTTCAAGATCCGCCACAACATCGAGGACGGCAGCGTGCAGCTCGCCGAC
CACTACCAGCAGAACACCCCCATCGGCGACGGCCCCGTGCTGCTGCCCGACAACCACTACCTGAGCACCC
AGTCCGCCCTGAGCAAAGACCCCAACGAGAAGCGCGATCACATGGTCCTGCTGGAGTTCGTGACCGCCGC
CGGGATCACTCTCGGCATGGACGAGCTGTACAAGTAAACCCAGCTTTCTTGTACAAAGTGGTTGATATCC
AGCACAGTGGCGGCCGCTCGAGTCTAGAGGGCCCGCGGTTCGAAGGTAAGCCTATCCCTAACCCTCTCCT
CGGTCTCGATTCTACGCGTACCGGTTAGTAATGATCGACAATCAACCTCTGGATTACAAAATTTGTGAAA
GATTGACTGGTATTCTTAACTATGTTGCTCCTTTTACGCTATGTGGATACGCTGCTTTAATGCCTTTGTA
TCATGCTATTGCTTCCCGTATGGCTTTCATTTTCTCCTCCTTGTATAAATCCTGGTTGCTGTCTCTTTAT
GAGGAGTTGTGGCCCGTTGTCAGGCAACGTGGCGTGGTGTGCACTGTGTTTGCTGACGCAACCCCCACTG
GTTGGGGCATTGCCACCACCTGTCAGCTCCTTTCCGGGACTTTCGCTTTCCCCCTCCCTATTGCCACGGC
GGAACTCATCGCCGCCTGCCTTGCCCGCTGCTGGACAGGGGCTCGGCTGTTGGGCACTGACAATTCCGTG
GTGTTGTCGGGGAAGCTGACGTCCTTTCCATGGCTGCTCGCCTGTGTTGCCACCTGGATTCTGCGCGGGA
CGTCCTTCTGCTACGTCCCTTCGGCCCTCAATCCAGCGGACCTTCCTTCCCGCGGCCTGCTGCCGGCTCT
GCGGCCTCTTCCGCGTCTTCGCCTTCGCCCTCAGACGAGTCGGATCTCCCTTTGGGCCGCCTCCCCGCCT
GGCGATGGTACCTTTAAGACCAATGACTTACAAGGCAGCTGTAGATCTTAGCCACTTTTTAAAAGAAAAG
GGGGGACTGGAAGGGCTAATTCACTCCCAACGAAGACAAGATCTGCTTTTTGCTTGTACTGGGTCTCTCT
GGTTAGACCAGATCTGAGCCTGGGAGCTCTCTGGCTAACTAGGGAACCCACTGCTTAAGCCTCAATAAAG
CTTGCCTTGAGTGCTTCAAGTAGTGTGTGCCCGTCTGTTGTGTGACTCTGGTAACTAGAGATCCCTCAGA
CCCTTTTAGTCAGTGTGGAAAATCTCTAGCAGTAGTAGTTCATGTCATCTTATTATTCAGTATTTATAAC
TTGCAAAGAAATGAATATCAGAGAGTGAGAGGAACTTGTTTATTGCAGCTTATAATGGTTACAAATAAAG
CAATAGCATCACAAATTTCACAAATAAAGCATTTTTTTCACTGCATTCTAGTTGTGGTTTGTCCAAACTC
ATCAATGTATCTTATCATGTCTGGCTCTAGCTATCCCGCCCCTAACTCCGCCCATCCCGCCCCTAACTCC
GCCCAGTTCCGCCCATTCTCCGCCCCATGGCTGACTAATTTTTTTTATTTATGCAGAGGCCGAGGCCGCC
TCGGCCTCTGAGCTATTCCAGAAGTAGTGAGGAGGCTTTTTTGGAGGCCTAGGGACGTACCCAAGCCCTA
TAGTGAGTCGTATTACGCGCGCTCACTGGCCGTCGTTTTACAACGTCGTGACTGGGAAAACCCTGGCGTT
ACCCAACTTAATCGCCTTGCAGCACATCCCCCTTTCGCCAGCTGGCGTAATAGCGAAGAGGCCCGCACCG
ATCGCCCTTCCCAACAGTTGCGCAGCCTGAATGGCGAATGGG
[124 nt withheld, positions 4873-4996]
C
[91 nt withheld, positions 4998-5088]
A
[49 nt withheld, positions 5090-5138]
CCTTTGACGTTGGAGTCCACGTTCTTT
[37 nt withheld, positions 5166-5202]
ACCCTATCTCGGTCTATTCTTTTGATTTATAAGGGATTTTGCCGATTTCGGCCTATTGGTTAAAAAATGA
GCTGATTTAACAAAAATTTAACGCGAATTTTAACAAAATATTAACGCTTACAATTTAGGTGGCACTTTTC
GGGGAAATGTGCGCGGAACCCCTATTTGTTTATTTTTCTAAATACATTCAAATATGTATCCGCTCATGAG
ACAATAACCCTGATAAATGCTTCAATAATATTGAAAAAGGAAGAGTATGAGTATTCAACATTTCCGTGTC
GCCCTTATTCCCTTTTTTGCGGCATTTTGCCTTCCTGTTTTTGCTCACCCAGAAACGCTGGTGAAAGTAA
AAGATGCTGAAGATCAGTTGGGTGCACGAGTGGGTTACATCGAACTGGATCTCAACAGCGGTAAGATCCT
TGAGAGTTTTCGCCCCGAAGAACGTTTTCCAATGATGAGCACTTTTAAAGTTCTGCTATGTGGCGCGGTA
TTATCCCGTATTGACGCCGGGCAAGAGCAACTCGGTCGCCGCATACACTATTCTCAGAATGACTTGGTTG
AGTACTCACCAGTCACAGAAAAGCATCTTACGGATGGCATGACAGTAAGAGAATTATGCAGTGCTGCCAT
AACCATGAGTGATAACACTGCGGCCAACTTACTTCTGACAACGATCGGAGGACCGAAGGAGCTAACCGCT
TTTTTGCACAACATGGGGGATCATGTAACTCGCCTTGATCGTTGGGAACCGGAGCTGAATGAAGCCATAC
CAAACGACGAGCGTGACACCACGATGCCTGTAGCAATGGCAACAACGTTGCGCAAACTATTAACTGGCGA
ACTACTTACTCTAGCTTCCCGGCAACAATTAATAGACTGGATGGAGGCGGATAAAGTTGCAGGACCACTT
CTGCGCTCGGCCCTTCCGGCTGGCTGGTTTATTGCTGATAAATCTGGAGCCGGTGAGCGTGGGTCTCGCG
GTATCATTGCAGCACTGGGGCCAGATGGTAAGCCCTCCCGTATCGTAGTTATCTACACGACGGGGAGTCA
GGCAACTATGGATGAACGAAATAGACAGATCGCTGAGATAGGTGCCTCACTGATTAAGCATTGGTAACTG
TCAGACCAAGTTTACTCATATATACTTTAGATTGATTTAAAACTTCATTTTTAATTTAAAAGGATCTAGG
TGAAGATCCTTTTTGATAATCTCATGACCAAAATCCCTTAACGTGAGTTTTCGTTCCACTGAGCGTCAGA
CCCCGTAGAAAAGATCAAAGGATCTTCTTGAGATCCTTTTTTTCTGCGCGTAATCTGCTGCTTGCAAACA
AAAAAACCACCGCTACCAGCGGTGGTTTGTTTGCCGGATCAAGAGCTACCAACTCTTTTTCCGAAGGTAA
CTGGCTTCAGCAGAGCGCAGATACCAAATACTGTTCTTCTAGTGTAGCCGTAGTTAGGCCACCACTTCAA
GAACTCTGTAGCACCGCCTACATACCTCGCTCTGCTAATCCTGTTACCAGTGGCTGCTGCCAGTGGCGAT
AAGTCGTGTCTTACCGGGTTGGACTCAAGACGATAGTTACCGGATAAGGCGCAGCGGTCGGGCTGAACGG
GGGGTTCGTGCACACAGCCCAGCTTGGAGCGAACGACCTACACCGAACTGAGATACCTACAGCGTGAGCT
ATGAGAAAGCGCCACGCTTCCCGAAGGGAGAAAGGCGGACAGGTATCCGGTAAGCGGCAGGGTCGGAACA
GGAGAGCGCACGAGGGAGCTTCCAGGGGGAAACGCCTGGTATCTTTATAGTCCTGTCGGGTTTCGCCACC
TCTGACTTGAGCGTCGATTTTTGTGATGCTCGTCAGGGGGGCGGAGCCTATGGAAAAACGCCAGCAACGC
GGCCTTTTTACGGTTCCTGGCCTTTTGCTGGCCTTTTGCTCACATGTTCTTTCCTGCGTTATCCCCTGAT
TCTGTGGATAACCGTATTACCGCCTTTGAGTGAGCTGATACCGCTCGCCGCAGCCGAACGACCGAGCGCA
GCGAGTCAGTGAGCGAGGAAGCGGAAGAGCGCCCAATACGCAAACCGCCTCTCCCCGCGCGTTGGCCGAT
TCATTAATGCAGCTGGCACGACAGGTTTCCCGACTGGAAAGCGGGCAGTGAGCGCAACGCAATTAATGTG
AGTTAGCTCACTCATTAGGCACCCCAGGCTTTACACTTTATGCTTCCGGCTCGTATGTTGTGTGGAATTG
TGAGCGGATAACAATTTCACACAGGAAACAGCTATGACCATGATTACGCCAAGCGCGCAATTAACCCTCA
CTAAAGGGAACAAAAGCTGGAGCTGCAAGCTT
Features (pLannotate 1.2.2; 27 found; start..end, strand, type, name):
      3..229     +  promoter       RSV promoter: Rous sarcoma virus enhancer/promoter
    230..410     +  LTR            5' LTR (truncated): truncated 5' long terminal repeat (LTR) from HIV-1
    457..582     +  misc_feature   HIV-1 Ψ: packaging signal of human immunodeficiency virus type 1
    566..929     +  CDS            HIV-1 gag (fragment): gag protein from human immunodeficiency virus 1; gag
   1075..1308    +  misc_feature   RRE: The Rev response element (RRE) of HIV-1 allows for Rev-dependent mRNA export from the nucleus to the cytoplasm.
   1685..1785    +  CDS            Rev (fragment): human immunodeficiency virus 1 (HIV-1) Rev protein; rev; enhances nuclear export of unspliced and incompletely spliced viral mRNAs
   1804..1921    +  misc_feature   cPPT/CTS: central polypurine tract and central termination sequence of HIV-1
   2505..2529    +  protein_bind   attB1: mutant version of attB; recombination site for the Gateway® BP reaction BP Clonase™
   2538..3257    +  CDS            EGFP: the original enhanced GFP (Yang et al., 1996) mammalian codon-optimized
   3258..3282    -  protein_bind   attB2: mutant version of attB; recombination site for the Gateway® BP reaction BP Clonase™
   3335..3376    +  CDS            V5 tag: epitope tag from simian virus 5
   3400..3988    +  misc_feature   WPRE: woodchuck hepatitis virus posttranscriptional regulatory element
   4047..4066    +  misc_feature   cPPT/CTS (fragment): central polypurine tract and central termination sequence of HIV-1
   4068..4301    +  LTR            3' LTR (ΔU3): self-inactivating 3' long terminal repeat (LTR) from HIV-1
   4373..4494    +  polyA_signal   SV40 poly(A) signal: SV40 polyadenylation signal
   4534..4669    +  rep_origin     SV40 ori: SV40 origin of replication
   4687..4705    -  promoter       T7 promoter: promoter for bacteriophage T7 RNA polymerase
   4713..4868    +  CDS            lacZα (fragment): LacZα fragment of β-galactosidase; lacZ fragment
   4873..5301    +  rep_origin     f1 ori (sequence partly withheld): f1 bacteriophage origin of replication; arrow indicates direction of (+) strand synthesis
   5354..5458    +  promoter       AmpR promoter: bla
   5459..6319    +  CDS            AmpR: β-lactamase; bla; confers resistance to ampicillin, carbenicillin, and related antibiotics
   6490..7078    +  rep_origin     ori: high-copy-number ColE1/pMB1/pBR322/pUC origin of replication
   7261..7353    +  CDS            lacI (fragment): lac repressor; lacI; The lac repressor binds to the lac operator to inhibit transcription in E. coli. This inhibition can be relieved by adding lactose or isopropyl-β-D-thiogalactopyranoside (IPTG).
   7366..7387    +  protein_bind   CAP binding site: CAP binding activates transcription in the presence of cAMP. E. coli catabolite activator protein
   7402..7432    +  promoter       lac promoter: promoter for the E. coli lac operon
   7440..7456    +  protein_bind   lac operator: The lac repressor binds to the lac operator to inhibit transcription in E. coli. This inhibition can be relieved by adding lactose or isopropyl-β-D-thiogalactopyranoside (IPTG). lac repressor encoded by lacI
   7501..7519    +  promoter       T3 promoter: promoter for bacteriophage T3 RNA polymerase
