[The description below was written by a language model from this plasmid's Addgene catalogue record and pLannotate feature annotations shown in this document.]
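Description:
pJEP214-Lenti-0.5Synapsin P-GFP-WPRE-pA is a lentiviral transfer plasmid of about 7.5 kb, built on the Invitrogen pLenti7.3DEST backbone from which the original emGFP expression cassette was removed. It is designed to express GFP from a short ("0.5") synapsin promoter, in the context of work on viral vectors for transgene expression in neurons. In bacteria it replicates from a high-copy ColE1/pUC-type origin and is selected with ampicillin through the bla gene. An f1 origin, an SV40 origin, and remnants of a lac/lacZα cloning region with T7 and T3 promoters are also present in the backbone.

The viral portion has a third-generation, self-inactivating layout. An RSV promoter fused to a truncated HIV-1 5' LTR drives genomic RNA production in packaging cells. It is followed by the Ψ packaging signal with a gag fragment, the Rev response element for Rev-dependent nuclear export, and the cPPT/CTS, which aids nuclear import of the reverse-transcribed genome. The annotation tool did not label the synapsin promoter, but an unannotated gap of roughly 580 bp between the cPPT/CTS and the reporter is where it would be expected to lie. The reporter is annotated as EGFP and is flanked by Gateway attB1 and attB2 sites. A V5 tag sequence lies downstream of attB2, and the record does not show whether it is translated in frame with GFP. A WPRE then enhances transcript stability and expression, ahead of the ΔU3 3' LTR and an SV40 polyadenylation signal. The construct serves as a GFP reporter or control vector for synapsin promoter-driven lentiviral transduction.
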