Addgene plasmid #62929: pJEP214-Lenti-0.5Synapsin P-GFP- WPRE-pA
Purpose: pLenti vector backbone designed to express GFP from a 0.5Synapsin promoter.
Depositing lab: Jonathan Ploski. Depositing organization: University of Texas at Dallas. Publication: The production of viral vectors designed to express large and difficult to express transgenes within neurons. Holehonnur R, Lella SK, Ho A, Luong JA, Ploski JE. Mol Brain. 2015 Feb 24;8:12. doi: 10.1186/s13041-015-0100-7. PubMed 25887710.
Backbone
  Vector backbone: pLenti7.3DEST
  Backbone manufacturer: Invitrogen
  Backbone size w/o insert (bp): 6761
  Total vector size (bp): 7547
  Modifications to backbone: Modified the backbone by removing the emGFP expression cassette.
  Vector type: Lentiviral
Growth in bacteria
  Bacterial resistance: Ampicillin, 100 μg/mL
  Growth temperature: 30°C
  Growth strain: NEB Stable
  Copy number: Unknown
Gene/Insert
  Gene/Insert name: Green Fluorescent protein (GFP)
  Insert size (bp): 786
  Promoter: 0.5synapsin
  Cloning method: Restriction Enzyme; 5′ cloning site EcoRV (not destroyed); 3′ cloning site EcoRV (not destroyed)
  Sequencing primers: 5′ GGG GAC AAG TTT GTA CAA AAA AGC AGG CTA CGC CAC CAT GGT GAG CAA GGG CGA GGA G
Terms and licenses: Academic/Nonprofit Terms; Industry Terms: Not Available to Industry
How to cite: pJEP214-Lenti-0.5Synapsin P-GFP- WPRE-pA was a gift from Jonathan Ploski (Addgene plasmid # 62929 ; http://n2t.net/addgene:62929 ; RRID:Addgene_62929)
